>Addgene plasmid #143156 | TFORF1790 | addgene full sequence | sequence record 397839 | Addgene NGS Result
TTAATGTAGTCTTATGCAATACTCTTGTAGTCTTGCAACATGGTAACGATGAGTTAGCAACATGCCTTAC
AAGGAGAGAAAAAGCACCGTGCATGCCGATTGGTGGAAGTAAGGTGGTACGATCGTGCCTTATTAGGAAG
GCAACAGACGGGTCTGACATGGATTGGACGAACCACTGAATTGCCGCATTGCAGAGATATTGTATTTAAG
TGCCTAGCTCGATACATAAACGGGTCTCTCTGGTTAGACCAGATCTGAGCCTGGGAGCTCTCTGGCTAAC
TAGGGAACCCACTGCTTAAGCCTCAATAAAGCTTGCCTTGAGTGCTTCAAGTAGTGTGTGCCCGTCTGTT
GTGTGACTCTGGTAACTAGAGATCCCTCAGACCCTTTTAGTCAGTGTGGAAAATCTCTAGCAGTGGCGCC
CGAACAGGGACTTGAAAGCGAAAGGGAAACCAGAGGAGCTCTCTCGACGCAGGACTCGGCTTGCTGAAGC
GCGCACGGCAAGAGGCGAGGGGCGGCGACTGGTGAGTACGCCAAAAATTTTGACTAGCGGAGGCTAGAAG
GAGAGAGATGGGTGCGAGAGCGTCAGTATTAAGCGGGGGAGAATTAGATCGCGATGGGAAAAAATTCGGT
TAAGGCCAGGGGGAAAGAAAAAATATAAATTAAAACATATAGTATGGGCAAGCAGGGAGCTAGAACGATT
CGCAGTTAATCCTGGCCTGTTAGAAACATCAGAAGGCTGTAGACAAATACTGGGACAGCTACAACCATCC
CTTCAGACAGGATCAGAAGAACTTAGATCATTATATAATACAGTAGCAACCCTCTATTGTGTGCATCAAA
GGATAGAGATAAAAGACACCAAGGAAGCTTTAGACAAGATAGAGGAAGAGCAAAACAAAAGTAAGACCAC
CGCACAGCAAGCGGCCGCTGATCTTCAGACCTGGAGGAGGAGATATGAGGGACAATTGGAGAAGTGAATT
ATATAAATATAAAGTAGTAAAAATTGAACCATTAGGAGTAGCACCCACCAAGGCAAAGAGAAGAGTGGTG
CAGAGAGAAAAAAGAGCAGTGGGAATAGGAGCTTTGTTCCTTGGGTTCTTGGGAGCAGCAGGAAGCACTA
TGGGCGCAGCGTCAATGACGCTGACGGTACAGGCCAGACAATTATTGTCTGGTATAGTGCAGCAGCAGAA
CAATTTGCTGAGGGCTATTGAGGCGCAACAGCATCTGTTGCAACTCACAGTCTGGGGCATCAAGCAGCTC
CAGGCAAGAATCCTGGCTGTGGAAAGATACCTAAAGGATCAACAGCTCCTGGGGATTTGGGGTTGCTCTG
GAAAACTCATTTGCACCACTGCTGTGCCTTGGAATGCTAGTTGGAGTAATAAATCTCTGGAACAGATTTG
GAATCACACGACCTGGATGGAGTGGGACAGAGAAATTAACAATTACACAAGCTTAATACACTCCTTAATT
GAAGAATCGCAAAACCAGCAAGAAAAGAATGAACAAGAATTATTGGAATTAGATAAATGGGCAAGTTTGT
GGAATTGGTTTAACATAACAAATTGGCTGTGGTATATAAAATTATTCATAATGATAGTAGGAGGCTTGGT
AGGTTTAAGAATAGTTTTTGCTGTACTTTCTATAGTGAATAGAGTTAGGCAGGGATATTCACCATTATCG
TTTCAGACCCACCTCCCAACCCCGAGGGGACCCATGCATTGCATCTCAATTAGTCAGCAACCAGGTGTGG
AAAGTCCCCAGGCTCCCCAGCAGGCAGAAGTATGCAAAGCATGCGTCTCAATTAGTCAGCAACCATAGTC
CCGCCCCTAACTCCGCCCATCCCGCCCCTAACTCCGCCCAGTTCCGCCCATTCTCCGCCCCATGGCTGAC
TAATTTTTTTTATTTATGCAGAGGCCGAGGCCGCCTCGGCCTCTGAGCTATTCCAGAAGTAGTGAGGAGG
CTTTTTTGGAGGCCTAGGCTTTTGCAAAAAGCTTTCTAGAGGTACCACCGGAGCTTACCATGACCGAGTA
CAAGCCCACGGTGCGCCTCGCCACCCGCGACGACGTCCCCAGGGCCGTACGCACCCTCGCCGCCGCGTTC
GCCGACTACCCCGCCACGCGCCACACCGTCGATCCGGACCGCCACATCGAGCGGGTCACCGAGCTGCAAG
AACTCTTCCTCACGCGCGTCGGGCTCGACATCGGCAAGGTGTGGGTCGCGGACGACGGCGCCGCCGTGGC
GGTCTGGACCACGCCGGAGAGCGTCGAAGCGGGGGCGGTGTTCGCCGAGATCGGCCCGCGCATGGCCGAG
TTGAGCGGTTCCCGGCTGGCCGCGCAGCAACAGATGGAAGGCCTCCTGGCGCCGCACCGGCCCAAGGAGC
CCGCGTGGTTCCTGGCCACCGTCGGCGTCTCGCCCGACCACCAGGGCAAGGGTCTGGGCAGCGCCGTCGT
GCTCCCCGGAGTGGAGGCGGCCGAGCGCGCCGGGGTGCCCGCCTTCCTGGAGACCTCCGCGCCCCGCAAC
CTCCCCTTCTACGAGCGGCTCGGCTTCACCGTCACCGCCGACGTCGAGGTGCCCGAAGGACCGCGCACCT
GGTGCATGACCCGCAAGCCCGGTGCCAGTTAACGAATTCTAGATCTTGAGACAAATGGCAGTATTCATCC
ACAATTTTAAAAGAAAAGGGGGGATTGGGGGGTACAGTGCAGGGGAAAGAATAGTAGACATAATAGCAAC
AGACATACAAACTAAAGAATTACAAAAACAAATTACAAAAATTCAAAATTTTCGGGTTTATTACAGGGAC
AGCAGAGATCCACTTTGGCGCCGGCTCGAGGCCTGCAGGTGCAAAGATGGATAAAGTTTTAAACAGAGAG
GAATCTTTGCAGCTAATGGACCTTCTAGGTCTTGAAAGGAGTGGGAATTGGCTCCGGTGCCCGTCAGTGG
GCAGAGCGCACATCGCCCACAGTCCCCGAGAAGTTGGGGGGAGGGGTCGGCAATTGAACCGGTGCCTAGA
GAAGGTGGCGCGGGGTAAACTGGGAAAGTGATGTCGTGTACTGGCTCCGCCTTTTTCCCGAGGGTGGGGG
AGAACCGTATATAAGTGCAGTAGTCGCCGTGAACGTTCTTTTTCGCAACGGGTTTGCCGCCAGAACACAG
GTAAGTGCCGTGTGTGGTTCCCGCGGGCCTGGCCTCTTTACGGGTTATGGCCCTTGCGTGCCTTGAATTA
CTTCCACCTGGCTGCAGTACGTGATTCTTGATCCCGAGCTTCGGGTTGGAAGTGGGTGGGAGAGTTCGAG
GCCTTGCGCTTAAGGAGCCCCTTCGCCTCGTGCTTGAGTTGAGGCCTGGCCTGGGCGCTGGGGCCGCCGC
GTGCGAATCTGGTGGCACCTTCGCGCCTGTCTCGCTGCTTTCGATAAGTCTCTAGCCATTTAAAATTTTT
GATGACCTGCTGCGACGCTTTTTTTCTGGCAAGATAGTCTTGTAAATGCGGGCCAAGATCTGCACACTGG
TATTTCGGTTTTTGGGGCCGCGGGCGGCGACGGGGCCCGTGCGTCCCAGCGCACATGTTCGGCGAGGCGG
GGCCTGCGAGCGCGGCCACCGAGAATCGGACGGGGGTAGTCTCAAGCTGGCCGGCCTGCTCTGGTGCCTG
GCCTCGCGCCGCCGTGTATCGCCCCGCCCTGGGCGGCAAGGCTGGCCCGGTCGGCACCAGTTGCGTGAGC
GGAAAGATGGCCGCTTCCCGGCCCTGCTGCAGGGAGCTCAAAATGGAGGACGCGGCGCTCGGGAGAGCGG
GCGGGTGAGTCACCCACACAAAGGAAAAGGGCCTTTCCGTCCTCAGCCGTCGCTTCATGTGACTCCACGG
AGTACCGGGCGCCGTCCAGGCACCTCGATTAGTTCTCGAGCTTTTGGAGTACGTCGTCTTTAGGTTGGGG
GGAGGGGTTTTATGCGATGGAGTTTCCCCACACTGAGTGGGTGGAGACTGAAGTTAGGCCAGCTTGGCAC
TTGATGTAATTCTCCTTGGAATTTGCCCTTTTTGAGTTTGGATCTTGGTTCATTCTCAAGCCTCAGACAG
TGGTTCAAAGTTTTTTTCTTCCATTTCAGGTGTCGTGAGGCTAGCACCGCCACCATGGAACCTCCTGGTC
CTGTGAGGGGGCCCTTGCAAGATTCCAGCTGGTATGAGCCTTCTGCAGAGCTAGTGCAGACTAGGATGGC
TGTATCACTAACAGCAGCTGAAACTCTGGCCCTTCAGGGTACACAGGGACAAGAGAAGATGATGATGATG
GGACCAAAGGAAGAGGAACAGTCTTGTGAGTATGAGACCAGGCTACCTGGGAACCACTCTACCAGTCAAG
AGATCTTCCGCCAACGCTTCAGGCATCTCCGCTACCAGGAGACTCCTGGTCCCCGGGAGGCCTTGAGCCA
ACTACGAGTACTCTGCTGTGAGTGGCTGAGGCCAGAGAAACACACGAAGGAGCAGATCCTGGAGTTCCTG
GTGCTGGAACAATTCTTGACCATCCTGCCTGAGGAGCTCCAATCCTGGGTGCGGGGACATCACCCTAAGA
GTGGAGAGGAGGCTGTGACTGTGCTGGAGGATTTAGAGAAAGGACTTGAACCAGAGCCGCAGGTCCCAGG
CCCTGCACATGGACCTGCACAGGAAGAGCCATGGGAGAAGAAGGAATCTCTGGGAGCAGCCCAGGAAGCA
CTGAGCATCCAGCTCCAGCCTAAGGAGACCCAGCCTTTCCCAAAGAGTGTTGTTACAGAAGATGGCCCAG
AGCCCAAGGACAAAGGATCATTGCCACAACCACCCATTACTGAAGTGGAATCACAGGTGTTCTCAGAAAA
ACTTGCTACTGACACCTCTACATTTGAAGCTACCTCTGAGGGTACCTTAGAACTGCAGCAGAGAAATCCC
AAAGCGGAGAGACTGAGGTGGTCCCCTGCCCAGGAGGAAAGTTTCAGGCAGATGGTTGTCATCCATAAGG
AAATTCCCACAGGGAAGAAAGACCATGAATGTAGTGAATGTGGTAAAACCTTCATTTATAACTCACATCT
TGTTGTCCACCAGAGAGTTCATTCTGGAGAGAAACCCTATAAGTGTAGTGACTGTGGGAAAACTTTCAAA
CAGAGCTCAAACCTCGGTCAGCATCAGAGAATTCATACAGGAGAGAAACCCTTCGAATGTAATGAATGTG
GGAAGGCCTTCAGATGGGGTGCTCATCTTGTTCAGCATCAGAGGATTCACTCAGGAGAGAAGCCCTATGA
GTGTAATGAGTGTGGGAAGGCCTTTAGTCAAAGCTCATATCTAAGTCAGCATCGGAGAATTCACAGTGGA
GAGAAACCTTTTATATGTAAAGAATGTGGGAAAGCTTATGGATGGTGCTCAGAGCTCATTAGACATCGGA
GAGTTCATGCCAGAAAAGAGCCTTCCCATTAGTAATGAACTAGTCCGTAACTTGAAAGTATTTCGATTTC
TTGGCTTTATATATCTTGTGGAAAGGACGACGGATTCGCCTACACCCACAGAGGACGCGTTAAGTCGACA
ATCAACCTCTGGATTACAAAATTTGTGAAAGATTGACTGGTATTCTTAACTATGTTGCTCCTTTTACGCT
ATGTGGATACGCTGCTTTAATGCCTTTGTATCATGCTATTGCTTCCCGTATGGCTTTCATTTTCTCCTCC
TTGTATAAATCCTGGTTGCTGTCTCTTTATGAGGAGTTGTGGCCCGTTGTCAGGCAACGTGGCGTGGTGT
GCACTGTGTTTGCTGACGCAACCCCCACTGGTTGGGGCATTGCCACCACCTGTCAGCTCCTTTCCGGGAC
TTTCGCTTTCCCCCTCCCTATTGCCACGGCGGAACTCATCGCCGCCTGCCTTGCCCGCTGCTGGACAGGG
GCTCGGCTGTTGGGCACTGACAATTCCGTGGTGTTGTCGGGGAAATCATCGTCCTTTCCTTGGCTGCTCG
CCTGTGTTGCCACCTGGATTCTGCGCGGGACGTCCTTCTGCTACGTCCCTTCGGCCCTCAATCCAGCGGA
CCTTCCTTCCCGCGGCCTGCTGCCGGCTCTGCGGCCTCTTCCGCGTCTTCGCCTTCGCCCTCAGACGAGT
CGGATCTCCCTTTGGGCCGCCTCCCCGCGTCGACTTTAAGACCAATGACTTACAAGGCAGCTGTAGATCT
TAGCCACTTTTTAAAAGAAAAGGGGGGACTGGAAGGGCTAATTCACTCCCAACGAAGACAAGATCTGCTT
TTTGCTTGTACTGGGTCTCTCTGGTTAGACCAGATCTGAGCCTGGGAGCTCTCTGGCTAACTAGGGAACC
CACTGCTTAAGCCTCAATAAAGCTTGCCTTGAGTGCTTCAAGTAGTGTGTGCCCGTCTGTTGTGTGACTC
TGGTAACTAGAGATCCCTCAGACCCTTTTAGTCAGTGTGGAAAATCTCTAGCAGTACGTATAGTAGTTCA
TGTCATCTTATTATTCAGTATTTATAACTTGCAAAGAAATGAATATCAGAGAGTGAGAGGAACTTGTTTA
TTGCAGCTTATAATGGTTACAAATAAAGCAATAGCATCACAAATTTCACAAATAAAGCATTTTTTTCACT
GCATTCTAGTTGTGGTTTGTCCAAACTCATCAATGTATCTTATCATGTCTGGCTCTAGCTATCCCGCCCC
TAACTCCGCCCATCCCGCCCCTAACTCCGCCCAGTTCCGCCCATTCTCCGCCCCATGGCTGACTAATTTT
TTTTATTTATGCAGAGGCCGAGGCCGCCTCGGCCTCTGAGCTATTCCAGAAGTAGTGAGGAGGCTTTTTT
GGAGGCCTAGGGACGTACCCAATTCGCCCTATAGTGAGTCGTATTACGCGCGCTCACTGGCCGTCGTTTT
ACAACGTCGTGACTGGGAAAACCCTGGCGTTACCCAACTTAATCGCCTTGCAGCACATCCCCCTTTCGCC
AGCTGGCGTAATAGCGAAGAGGCCCGCACCGATCGCCCTTCCCAACAGTTGCGCAGCCTGAATGGCGAAT
GGG
[124 nt withheld, positions 7004-7127]
C
[91 nt withheld, positions 7129-7219]
A
[49 nt withheld, positions 7221-7269]
CCTTTGACGTTGGAGTCCACGTTCTTT
[37 nt withheld, positions 7297-7333]
ACCCTATCTCGGTCTATTCTTTTGATTTATAAGGGATTTTGCCGATTTCGGCCTATTGGTTAAAAAATGA
GCTGATTTAACAAAAATTTAACGCGAATTTTAACAAAATATTAACGCTTACAATTTAGGTGGCACTTTTC
GGGGAAATGTGCGCGGAACCCCTATTTGTTTATTTTTCTAAATACATTCAAATATGTATCCGCTCATGAG
ACAATAACCCTGATAAATGCTTCAATAATATTGAAAAAGGAAGAGTATGAGTATTCAACATTTCCGTGTC
GCCCTTATTCCCTTTTTTGCGGCATTTTGCCTTCCTGTTTTTGCTCACCCAGAAACGCTGGTGAAAGTAA
AAGATGCTGAAGATCAGTTGGGTGCACGAGTGGGTTACATCGAACTGGATCTCAACAGCGGTAAGATCCT
TGAGAGTTTTCGCCCCGAAGAACGTTTTCCAATGATGAGCACTTTTAAAGTTCTGCTATGTGGCGCGGTA
TTATCCCGTATTGACGCCGGGCAAGAGCAACTCGGTCGCCGCATACACTATTCTCAGAATGACTTGGTTG
AGTACTCACCAGTCACAGAAAAGCATCTTACGGATGGCATGACAGTAAGAGAATTATGCAGTGCTGCCAT
AACCATGAGTGATAACACTGCGGCCAACTTACTTCTGACAACGATCGGAGGACCGAAGGAGCTAACCGCT
TTTTTGCACAACATGGGGGATCATGTAACTCGCCTTGATCGTTGGGAACCGGAGCTGAATGAAGCCATAC
CAAACGACGAGCGTGACACCACGATGCCTGTAGCAATGGCAACAACGTTGCGCAAACTATTAACTGGCGA
ACTACTTACTCTAGCTTCCCGGCAACAATTAATAGACTGGATGGAGGCGGATAAAGTTGCAGGACCACTT
CTGCGCTCGGCCCTTCCGGCTGGCTGGTTTATTGCTGATAAATCTGGAGCCGGTGAGCGTGGGTCTCGCG
GTATCATTGCAGCACTGGGGCCAGATGGTAAGCCCTCCCGTATCGTAGTTATCTACACGACGGGGAGTCA
GGCAACTATGGATGAACGAAATAGACAGATCGCTGAGATAGGTGCCTCACTGATTAAGCATTGGTAACTG
TCAGACCAAGTTTACTCATATATACTTTAGATTGATTTAAAACTTCATTTTTAATTTAAAAGGATCTAGG
TGAAGATCCTTTTTGATAATCTCATGACCAAAATCCCTTAACGTGAGTTTTCGTTCCACTGAGCGTCAGA
CCCCGTAGAAAAGATCAAAGGATCTTCTTGAGATCCTTTTTTTCTGCGCGTAATCTGCTGCTTGCAAACA
AAAAAACCACCGCTACCAGCGGTGGTTTGTTTGCCGGATCAAGAGCTACCAACTCTTTTTCCGAAGGTAA
CTGGCTTCAGCAGAGCGCAGATACCAAATACTGTTCTTCTAGTGTAGCCGTAGTTAGGCCACCACTTCAA
GAACTCTGTAGCACCGCCTACATACCTCGCTCTGCTAATCCTGTTACCAGTGGCTGCTGCCAGTGGCGAT
AAGTCGTGTCTTACCGGGTTGGACTCAAGACGATAGTTACCGGATAAGGCGCAGCGGTCGGGCTGAACGG
GGGGTTCGTGCACACAGCCCAGCTTGGAGCGAACGACCTACACCGAACTGAGATACCTACAGCGTGAGCT
ATGAGAAAGCGCCACGCTTCCCGAAGGGAGAAAGGCGGACAGGTATCCGGTAAGCGGCAGGGTCGGAACA
GGAGAGCGCACGAGGGAGCTTCCAGGGGGAAACGCCTGGTATCTTTATAGTCCTGTCGGGTTTCGCCACC
TCTGACTTGAGCGTCGATTTTTGTGATGCTCGTCAGGGGGGCGGAGCCTATGGAAAAACGCCAGCAACGC
GGCCTTTTTACGGTTCCTGGCCTTTTGCTGGCCTTTTGCTCACATGTTCTTTCCTGCGTTATCCCCTGAT
TCTGTGGATAACCGTATTACCGCCTTTGAGTGAGCTGATACCGCTCGCCGCAGCCGAACGACCGAGCGCA
GCGAGTCAGTGAGCGAGGAAGCGGAAGAGCGCCCAATACGCAAACCGCCTCTCCCCGCGCGTTGGCCGAT
TCATTAATGCAGCTGGCACGACAGGTTTCCCGACTGGAAAGCGGGCAGTGAGCGCAACGCAATTAATGTG
AGTTAGCTCACTCATTAGGCACCCCAGGCTTTACACTTTATGCTTCCGGCTCGTATGTTGTGTGGAATTG
TGAGCGGATAACAATTTCACACAGGAAACAGCTATGACCATGATTACGCCAAGCGCGCAATTAACCCTCA
CTAAAGGGAACAAAAGCTGGAGCTGCAAGC
Features (pLannotate 1.2.2; 31 found; start..end, strand, type, name):
      5..231     +  promoter       RSV promoter: Rous sarcoma virus enhancer/promoter
    232..412     +  LTR            5' LTR (truncated): truncated 5' long terminal repeat (LTR) from HIV-1
    459..584     +  misc_feature   HIV-1 Ψ: packaging signal of human immunodeficiency virus type 1
    568..931     +  CDS            HIV-1 gag (fragment): gag protein from human immunodeficiency virus 1; gag
   1077..1310    +  misc_feature   RRE: The Rev response element (RRE) of HIV-1 allows for Rev-dependent mRNA export from the nucleus to the cytoplasm.
   1687..1713    +  CDS            Rev (fragment): human immunodeficiency virus 1 (HIV-1) Rev protein; rev; enhances nuclear export of unspliced and incompletely spliced viral mRNAs
   1720..1743    +  promoter       SV40 promoter (fragment): SV40 early promoter
   1744..1815    +  promoter       SV40 promoter (fragment): SV40 enhancer and early promoter
   1839..1974    +  rep_origin     SV40 ori: SV40 origin of replication
   2020..2616    +  CDS            PuroR (fragment): puromycin N-acetyltransferase; pac from Streptomyces; confers resistance to puromycin
   2665..2782    +  misc_feature   cPPT/CTS: central polypurine tract and central termination sequence of HIV-1
   2847..2913    +  CDS            small t antigen (fragment): SV40 (simian virus 40) small t antigen
   2920..4098    +  promoter       EF-1α promoter: strong constitutive promoter for human elongation factor EF-1α
   4196..5041    +  CDS            ZNF232 (fragment): ZN232_HUMAN - Also known as ZSCAN11. Experimental evidence at protein level: Swiss-Prot protein existence level 1. May be involved in transcriptional regulation. From Homo sapiens (Human).
   5435..5488    +  promoter       U6 promoter (fragment): RNA polymerase III promoter for human U6 snRNA
   5530..6118    +  misc_feature   WPRE: woodchuck hepatitis virus posttranscriptional regulatory element
   6169..6188    +  misc_feature   cPPT/CTS (fragment): central polypurine tract and central termination sequence of HIV-1
   6190..6423    +  LTR            3' LTR (ΔU3): self-inactivating 3' long terminal repeat (LTR) from HIV-1
   6501..6622    +  polyA_signal   SV40 poly(A) signal: SV40 polyadenylation signal
   6662..6797    +  rep_origin     SV40 ori: SV40 origin of replication
   6818..6836    -  promoter       T7 promoter: promoter for bacteriophage T7 RNA polymerase
   6844..6999    +  CDS            lacZα (fragment): LacZα fragment of β-galactosidase; lacZ fragment
   7004..7432    +  rep_origin     f1 ori (sequence partly withheld): f1 bacteriophage origin of replication; arrow indicates direction of (+) strand synthesis
   7485..7589    +  promoter       AmpR promoter: bla
   7590..8450    +  CDS            AmpR: β-lactamase; bla; confers resistance to ampicillin, carbenicillin, and related antibiotics
   8621..9209    +  rep_origin     ori: high-copy-number ColE1/pMB1/pBR322/pUC origin of replication
   9392..9484    +  CDS            lacI (fragment): lac repressor; lacI; The lac repressor binds to the lac operator to inhibit transcription in E. coli. This inhibition can be relieved by adding lactose or isopropyl-β-D-thiogalactopyranoside (IPTG).
   9497..9518    +  protein_bind   CAP binding site: CAP binding activates transcription in the presence of cAMP. E. coli catabolite activator protein
   9533..9563    +  promoter       lac promoter: promoter for the E. coli lac operon
   9571..9587    +  protein_bind   lac operator: The lac repressor binds to the lac operator to inhibit transcription in E. coli. This inhibition can be relieved by adding lactose or isopropyl-β-D-thiogalactopyranoside (IPTG). lac repressor encoded by lacI
   9632..9650    +  promoter       T3 promoter: promoter for bacteriophage T3 RNA polymerase
