[The description below was written by a language model from this plasmid's Addgene catalogue record and pLannotate feature annotations shown in this document.]
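Description:
TFORF1790 is a lentiviral mammalian expression plasmid built on the pLX_TRC317 backbone and carrying the human zinc-finger transcription factor ZNF232 (also called ZSCAN11) as an overexpression ORF. It belongs to a barcoded transcription factor ORF collection in which each construct bears a unique 24-bp barcode, so individual factors can be identified by sequencing in pooled screens. In bacteria the plasmid is maintained by a high-copy ColE1/pUC-type origin with ampicillin resistance (AmpR). An f1 origin and remnants of a lac/lacZα cloning region, flanked by T7 and T3 promoters, are also present in the backbone. The depositor notes that the plasmid can recombine.

The viral portion has a third-generation layout. An RSV promoter drives a truncated HIV-1 5' LTR, followed by the Ψ packaging signal with a gag fragment, the RRE for Rev-dependent nuclear export of the genomic RNA, a cPPT/CTS, and a self-inactivating ΔU3 3' LTR with a downstream SV40 poly(A) signal. Between the LTRs sit two expression units. An SV40 early promoter drives the puromycin N-acetyltransferase gene for selection of transduced cells, and the EF-1α promoter drives the ZNF232 ORF, with a WPRE downstream to enhance transcript stability and expression.

The annotation tool matched ZNF232 over only part of the 1,409-bp insert listed in the catalogue, which may reflect the specific isoform cited by the depositor. The barcode itself is not annotated in the feature table, and its position is not stated. The short U6 promoter fragment detected between the ORF and the WPRE appears to be residual sequence rather than a functional cassette. The construct is intended for producing lentivirus to stably overexpress ZNF232, for example in directed-differentiation screens.
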