Addgene plasmid #143156: TFORF1790
Purpose: Lentiviral vector for overexpressing transcription factor ORFs with unique 24-bp barcodes. Barcodes facilitate identification of transcription factors in pooled screens.
Depositing lab: Feng Zhang. Depositing organization: Broad Institute. Publication: A transcription factor atlas of directed differentiation. Joung J, Ma S, Tay T, Geiger-Schuller KR, Kirchgatterer PC, Verdine VK, Guo B, Arias-Garcia MA, Allen WE, Singh A, Kuksenko O, Abudayyeh OO, Gootenberg JS, Fu Z, Macrae RK, Buenrostro JD, Regev A, Zhang F. Cell. 2023 Jan 5;186(1):209-229.e26. doi: 10.1016/j.cell.2022.11.026. PubMed 36608654.
Backbone
  Vector backbone: pLX_TRC317
  Backbone manufacturer: Broad Institute Genetic Perturbation Platform
  Backbone size w/o insert (bp): 8264
  Vector type: Mammalian Expression, Lentiviral
  Selectable markers: Puromycin
Growth in bacteria
  Bacterial resistance: Ampicillin, 100 μg/mL
  Growth temperature: 37°C
  Growth strain: NEB Stable
  Copy number: High Copy
Gene/Insert
  Gene/Insert name: ZNF232
  Species: H. sapiens (human)
  Insert size (bp): 1409
  Entrez Gene: ZNF232 (a.k.a. ZSCAN11)
  Promoter: EF1a
  Cloning method: Unknown
  Sequencing primers: 5′ GGGTGGAGACTGAAGTTAGGCCAG; 3′ CACATAGCGTAAAAGGAGCAACATAG
Terms and licenses: Academic/Nonprofit Terms; Industry Terms: Not Available to Industry
Depositor comments: NM_001320952,ENST00000575898 . The transcription factor ORF portion of this plasmid was synthesized by Genewiz. Please test multiple small colonies in case of plasmid recombination. To make this collection available in a timely manner, a portion of this collection was not fully sequenced by Addgene. If an Addgene verified full plasmid sequence is not available, please contact us prior to placing an order to request the full sequence.
How to cite: TFORF1790 was a gift from Feng Zhang (Addgene plasmid # 143156 ; http://n2t.net/addgene:143156 ; RRID:Addgene_143156)
