>Addgene plasmid #143156 | TFORF1790 | depositor partial sequence | sequence record 281606 | Insert
ACCGCCACCATGGAACCTCCTGGTCCTGTGAGGGGGCCCTTGCAAGATTCCAGCTGGTATGAGCCTTCTG
CAGAGCTAGTGCAGACTAGGATGGCTGTATCACTAACAGCAGCTGAAACTCTGGCCCTTCAGGGTACACA
GGGACAAGAGAAGATGATGATGATGGGACCAAAGGAAGAGGAACAGTCTTGTGAGTATGAGACCAGGCTA
CCTGGGAACCACTCTACCAGTCAAGAGATCTTCCGCCAACGCTTCAGGCATCTCCGCTACCAGGAGACTC
CTGGTCCCCGGGAGGCCTTGAGCCAACTACGAGTACTCTGCTGTGAGTGGCTGAGGCCAGAGAAACACAC
GAAGGAGCAGATCCTGGAGTTCCTGGTGCTGGAACAATTCTTGACCATCCTGCCTGAGGAGCTCCAATCC
TGGGTGCGGGGACATCACCCTAAGAGTGGAGAGGAGGCTGTGACTGTGCTGGAGGATTTAGAGAAAGGAC
TTGAACCAGAGCCGCAGGTCCCAGGCCCTGCACATGGACCTGCACAGGAAGAGCCATGGGAGAAGAAGGA
ATCTCTGGGAGCAGCCCAGGAAGCACTGAGCATCCAGCTCCAGCCTAAGGAGACCCAGCCTTTCCCAAAG
AGTGTTGTTACAGAAGATGGCCCAGAGCCCAAGGACAAAGGATCATTGCCACAACCACCCATTACTGAAG
TGGAATCACAGGTGTTCTCAGAAAAACTTGCTACTGACACCTCTACATTTGAAGCTACCTCTGAGGGTAC
CTTAGAACTGCAGCAGAGAAATCCCAAAGCGGAGAGACTGAGGTGGTCCCCTGCCCAGGAGGAAAGTTTC
AGGCAGATGGTTGTCATCCATAAGGAAATTCCCACAGGGAAGAAAGACCATGAATGTAGTGAATGTGGTA
AAACCTTCATTTATAACTCACATCTTGTTGTCCACCAGAGAGTTCATTCTGGAGAGAAACCCTATAAGTG
TAGTGACTGTGGGAAAACTTTCAAACAGAGCTCAAACCTCGGTCAGCATCAGAGAATTCATACAGGAGAG
AAACCCTTCGAATGTAATGAATGTGGGAAGGCCTTCAGATGGGGTGCTCATCTTGTTCAGCATCAGAGGA
TTCACTCAGGAGAGAAGCCCTATGAGTGTAATGAGTGTGGGAAGGCCTTTAGTCAAAGCTCATATCTAAG
TCAGCATCGGAGAATTCACAGTGGAGAGAAACCTTTTATATGTAAAGAATGTGGGAAAGCTTATGGATGG
TGCTCAGAGCTCATTAGACATCGGAGAGTTCATGCCAGAAAAGAGCCTTCCCATTAGTAATGAACTAGTC
CGTAACTTGAAAGTATTTCGATTTCTTGGCTTTATATATCTTGTGGAAAGGACGACGGATTCGCCTACAC
CCACAGAGG
