>Addgene plasmid #143156 | TFORF1790 | depositor partial sequence | sequence record 281607 | Barcode
CGGATTCGCCTACACCCACAGAGG
